>Addgene plasmid #197638 | pDEST26-hTLR3-Nluc | addgene full sequence | sequence record 392617 | Addgene NGS Result
GACATTGATTATTGACTAGTTATTAATAGTAATCAATTACGGGGTCATTAGTTCATAGCCCATATATGGA
GTTCCGCGTTACATAACTTACGGTAAATGGCCCGCCTGGCTGACCGCCCAACGACCCCCGCCCATTGACG
TCAATAATGACGTATGTTCCCATAGTAACGCCAATAGGGACTTTCCATTGACGTCAATGGGTGGAGTATT
TACGGTAAACTGCCCACTTGGCAGTACATCAAGTGTATCATATGCCAAGTACGCCCCCTATTGACGTCAA
TGACGGTAAATGGCCCGCCTGGCATTATGCCCAGTACATGACCTTATGGGACTTTCCTACTTGGCAGTAC
ATCTACGTATTAGTCATCGCTATTACCATGGTGATGCGGTTTTGGCAGTACATCAATGGGCGTGGATAGC
GGTTTGACTCACGGGGATTTCCAAGTCTCCACCCCATTGACGTCAATGGGAGTTTGTTTTGGCACCAAAA
TCAACGGGACTTTCCAAAATGTCGTAACAACTCCGCCCCATTGACGCAAATGGGCGGTAGGCGTGTACGG
TGGGAGGTCTATATAAGCAGAGCTCTCTGGCTAACTAGAGAACCCACTGCTTACTGGCTTATCGAAATTA
ATACGACTCACTATAGGGAGACCCAAGCTTGCTAGTTAAGCTAGCAACAAGTTTGTACAAAAAAGTTGGC
ACCATGAGACAGACTTTGCCTTGTATCTACTTTTGGGGGGGCCTTTTGCCCTTTGGGATGCTGTGTGCAT
CCTCCACCACCAAGTGCACTGTTAGCCATGAAGTTGCTGACTGCAGCCACCTGAAGTTGACTCAGGTACC
CGATGATCTACCCACAAACATAACAGTGTTGAACCTTACCCATAATCAACTCAGAAGATTACCAGCCGCC
AACTTCACAAGGTATAGCCAGCTAACTAGCTTGGATGTAGGATTTAACACCATCTCAAAACTGGAGCCAG
AATTGTGCCAGAAACTTCCCATGTTAAAAGTTTTGAACCTCCAGCACAATGAGCTATCTCAACTTTCTGA
TAAAACCTTTGCCTTCTGCACGAATTTGACTGAACTCCATCTCATGTCCAACTCAATCCAGAAAATTAAA
AATAATCCCTTTGTCAAGCAGAAGAATTTAATCACATTAGATCTGTCTCATAATGGCTTGTCATCTACAA
AATTAGGAACTCAGGTTCAGCTGGAAAATCTCCAAGAGCTTCTATTATCAAACAATAAAATTCAAGCGCT
AAAAAGTGAAGAACTGGATATCTTTGCCAATTCATCTTTAAAAAAATTAGAGTTGTCATCGAATCAAATT
AAAGAGTTTTCTCCAGGGTGTTTTCACGCAATTGGAAGATTATTTGGCCTCTTTCTGAACAATGTCCAGC
TGGGTCCCAGCCTTACAGAGAAGCTATGTTTGGAATTAGCAAACACAAGCATTCGGAATCTGTCTCTGAG
TAACAGCCAGCTGTCCACCACCAGCAATACAACTTTCTTGGGACTAAAGTGGACAAATCTCACTATGCTC
GATCTTTCCTACAACAACTTAAATGTGGTTGGTAACGATTCCTTTGCTTGGCTTCCACAACTAGAATATT
TCTTCCTAGAGTATAATAATATACAGCATTTGTTTTCTCACTCTTTGCACGGGCTTTTCAATGTGAGGTA
CCTGAATTTGAAACGGTCTTTTACTAAACAAAGTATTTCCCTTGCCTCACTCCCCAAGATTGATGATTTT
TCTTTTCAGTGGCTAAAATGTTTGGAGCACCTTAACATGGAAGATAATGATATTCCAGGCATAAAAAGCA
ATATGTTCACAGGATTGATAAACCTGAAATACTTAAGTCTATCCAACTCCTTTACAAGTTTGCGAACTTT
GACAAATGAAACATTTGTATCACTTGCTCATTCTCCCTTACACATACTCAACCTAACCAAGAATAAAATC
TCAAAAATAGAGAGTGATGCTTTCTCTTGGTTGGGCCACCTAGAAGTACTTGACCTGGGCCTTAATGAAA
TTGGGCAAGAACTCACAGGCCAGGAATGGAGAGGTCTAGAAAATATTTTCGAAATCTATCTTTCCTACAA
CAAGTACCTGCAGCTGACTAGGAACTCCTTTGCCTTGGTCCCAAGCCTTCAACGACTGATGCTCCGAAGG
GTGGCCCTTAAAAATGTGGATAGCTCTCCTTCACCATTCCAGCCTCTTCGTAACTTGACCATTCTGGATC
TAAGCAACAACAACATAGCCAACATAAATGATGACATGTTGGAGGGTCTTGAGAAACTAGAAATTCTCGA
TTTGCAGCATAACAACTTAGCACGGCTCTGGAAACACGCAAACCCTGGTGGTCCCATTTATTTCCTAAAG
GGTCTGTCTCACCTCCACATCCTTAACTTGGAGTCCAACGGCTTTGACGAGATCCCAGTTGAGGTCTTCA
AGGATTTATTTGAACTAAAGATCATCGATTTAGGATTGAATAATTTAAACACACTTCCAGCATCTGTCTT
TAATAATCAGGTGTCTCTAAAGTCATTGAACCTTCAGAAGAATCTCATAACATCCGTTGAGAAGAAGGTT
TTCGGGCCAGCTTTCAGGAACCTGACTGAGTTAGATATGCGCTTTAATCCCTTTGATTGCACGTGTGAAA
GTATTGCCTGGTTTGTTAATTGGATTAACGAGACCCATACCAACATCCCTGAGCTGTCAAGCCACTACCT
TTGCAACACTCCACCTCACTATCATGGGTTCCCAGTGAGACTTTTTGATACATCATCTTGCAAAGACAGT
GCCCCCTTTGAACTCTTTTTCATGATCAATACCAGTATCCTGTTGATTTTTATCTTTATTGTACTTCTCA
TCCACTTTGAGGGCTGGAGGATATCTTTTTATTGGAATGTTTCAGTACATCGAGTTCTTGGTTTCAAAGA
AATAGACAGACAGACAGAACAGTTTGAATATGCAGCATATATAATTCATGCCTATAAAGATAAGGATTGG
GTCTGGGAACATTTCTCTTCAATGGAAAAGGAAGACCAATCTCTCAAATTTTGTCTGGAAGAAAGGGACT
TTGAGGCGGGTGTTTTTGAACTAGAAGCAATTGTTAACAGCATCAAAAGAAGCAGAAAAATTATTTTTGT
TATAACACACCATCTATTAAAAGACCCATTATGCAAAAGATTCAAGGTACATCATGCAGTTCAACAAGCT
ATTGAACAAAATCTGGATTCCATTATATTGGTTTTCCTTGAGGAGATTCCAGATTATAAACTGAACCATG
CACTCTGTTTGCGAAGAGGAATGTTTAAATCTCACTGCATCTTGAACTGGCCAGTTCAGAAAGAACGGAT
AGGTGCCTTTCGTCATAAATTGCAAGTAGCACTTGGATCCAAAAACTCTGTACATTTGCCAACTTTCTTG
TACAAAGTGGTTGATCTCGAGTACCCATACGATGTTCCAGATTACGCTGGAGGGGGTGGATCTGGAGGGG
GTGGATCTATGGTCTTCACACTCGAAGATTTCGTTGGGGACTGGCGACAGACAGCCGGCTACAACCTGGA
CCAAGTCCTTGAACAGGGAGGTGTGTCCAGTTTGTTTCAGAATCTCGGGGTGTCCGTAACTCCGATCCAA
AGGATTGTCCTGAGCGGTGAAAATGGGCTGAAGATCGACATCCATGTCATCATCCCGTATGAAGGTCTGA
GCGGCGACCAAATGGGCCAGATCGAAAAAATTTTTAAGGTGGTGTACCCTGTGGATGATCATCACTTTAA
GGTGATCCTGCACTATGGCACACTGGTAATCGACGGGGTTACGCCGAACATGATCGACTATTTCGGACGG
CCGTATGAAGGCATCGCCGTGTTCGACGGCAAAAAGATCACTGTAACAGGGACCCTGTGGAACGGCAACA
AAATTATCGACGAGCGCCTGATCAACCCCGACGGCTCCCTGCTGTTCCGAGTAACCATCAACGGAGTGAC
CGGCTGGCGGCTGTGCGAACGCATTCTGGCGTGAGGTACCGGTTAGTAATGAGTTTAAACGGGGGAGGCT
AACTGAAACACGGAAGGAGACAATACCGGAAGGAACCCGCGCTATGACGGCAATAAAAAGACAGAATAAA
ACGCACGGGTGTTGGGTCGTTTGTTCATAAACGCGGGGTTCGGTCCCAGGGCTGGCACTCTGTCGATACC
CCACCGAGACCCCATTGGGGCCAATACGCCCGCGTTTCTTCCTTTTCCCCACCCCACCCCCCAAGTTCGG
GTGAAGGCCCAGGGCTCGCAGCCAACGTCGGGGCGGCAGGCCCTGCCATAGCAGATCTGCGCAGCTGGGG
CTCTAGGGGGTATCCCC
[124 nt withheld, positions 4358-4481]
C
[91 nt withheld, positions 4483-4573]
A
[49 nt withheld, positions 4575-4623]
CCTTTGACGTTGGAGTCCACGTTCTTT
[37 nt withheld, positions 4651-4687]
ACCCTATCTCGGTCTATTCTTTTGATTTATAAGGGATTTTGCCGATTTCGGCCTATTGGTTAAAAAATGA
GCTGATTTAACAAAAATTTAACGCGAATTAATTCTGTGGAATGTGTGTCAGTTAGGGTGTGGAAAGTCCC
CAGGCTCCCCAGCAGGCAGAAGTATGCAAAGCATGCATCTCAATTAGTCAGCAACCAGGTGTGGAAAGTC
CCCAGGCTCCCCAGCAGGCAGAAGTATGCAAAGCATGCATCTCAATTAGTCAGCAACCATAGTCCCGCCC
CTAACTCCGCCCATCCCGCCCCTAACTCCGCCCAGTTCCGCCCATTCTCCGCCCCATGGCTGACTAATTT
TTTTTATTTATGCAGAGGCCGAGGCCGCCTCTGCCTCTGAGCTATTCCAGAAGTAGTGAGGAGGCTTTTT
TGGAGGCCTAGGCTTTTGCAAAAAGCTCCCGGGAGCTTGTATATCCATTTTCGGATCTGATCAAGAGACA
GGATGAGGATCGTTTCGCATGATTGAACAAGATGGATTGCACGCAGGTTCTCCGGCCGCTTGGGTGGAGA
GGCTATTCGGCTATGACTGGGCACAACAGACAATCGGCTGCTCTGATGCCGCCGTGTTCCGGCTGTCAGC
GCAGGGGCGCCCGGTTCTTTTTGTCAAGACCGACCTGTCCGGTGCCCTGAATGAACTGCAGGACGAGGCA
GCGCGGCTATCGTGGCTGGCCACGACGGGCGTTCCTTGCGCAGCTGTGCTCGACGTTGTCACTGAAGCGG
GAAGGGACTGGCTGCTATTGGGCGAAGTGCCGGGGCAGGATCTCCTGTCATCTCACCTTGCTCCTGCCGA
GAAAGTATCCATCATGGCTGATGCAATGCGGCGGCTGCATACGCTTGATCCGGCTACCTGCCCATTCGAC
CACCAAGCGAAACATCGCATCGAGCGAGCACGTACTCGGATGGAAGCCGGTCTTGTCGATCAGGATGATC
TGGACGAAGAGCATCAGGGGCTCGCGCCAGCCGAACTGTTCGCCAGGCTCAAGGCGCGCATGCCCGACGG
CGAGGATCTCGTCGTGACCCATGGCGATGCCTGCTTGCCGAATATCATGGTGGAAAATGGCCGCTTTTCT
GGATTCATCGACTGTGGCCGGCTGGGTGTGGCGGACCGCTATCAGGACATAGCGTTGGCTACCCGTGATA
TTGCTGAAGAGCTTGGCGGCGAATGGGCTGACCGCTTCCTCGTGCTTTACGGTATCGCCGCTCCCGATTC
GCAGCGCATCGCCTTCTATCGCCTTCTTGACGAGTTCTTCTGAGCGGGACTCTGGGGTTCGCGAAATGAC
CGACCAAGCGACGCCCAACCTGCCATCACGAGATTTCGATTCCACCGCCGCCTTCTATGAAAGGTTGGGC
TTCGGAATCGTTTTCCGGGACGCCGGCTGGATGATCCTCCAGCGCGGGGATCTCATGCTGGAGTTCTTCG
CCCACCCCAACTTGTTTATTGCAGCTTATAATGGTTACAAATAAAGCAATAGCATCACAAATTTCACAAA
TAAAGCATTTTTTTCACTGCATTCTAGTTGTGGTTTGTCCAAACTCATCAATGTATCTTATCATGTCTGT
ATACCGTCGACCTCTAGCTAGAGCTTGGCGTAATCATGGTCATAGCTGTTTCCTGTGTGAAATTGTTATC
CGCTCACAATTCCACACAACATACGAGCCGGAAGCATAAAGTGTAAAGCCTGGGGTGCCTAATGAGTGAG
CTAACTCACATTAATTGCGTTGCGCTCACTGCCCGCTTTCCAGTCGGGAAACCTGTCGTGCCAGCTGCAT
TAATGAATCGGCCAACGCGCGGGGAGAGGCGGTTTGCGTATTGGGCGCTCTTCCGCTTCCTCGCTCACTG
ACTCGCTGCGCTCGGTCGTTCGGCTGCGGCGAGCGGTATCAGCTCACTCAAAGGCGGTAATACGGTTATC
CACAGAATCAGGGGATAACGCAGGAAAGAACATGTGAGCAAAAGGCCAGCAAAAGGCCAGGAACCGTAAA
AAGGCCGCGTTGCTGGCGTTTTTCCATAGGCTCCGCCCCCCTGACGAGCATCACAAAAATCGACGCTCAA
GTCAGAGGTGGCGAAACCCGACAGGACTATAAAGATACCAGGCGTTTCCCCCTGGAAGCTCCCTCGTGCG
CTCTCCTGTTCCGACCCTGCCGCTTACCGGATACCTGTCCGCCTTTCTCCCTTCGGGAAGCGTGGCGCTT
TCTCATAGCTCACGCTGTAGGTATCTCAGTTCGGTGTAGGTCGTTCGCTCCAAGCTGGGCTGTGTGCACG
AACCCCCCGTTCAGCCCGACCGCTGCGCCTTATCCGGTAACTATCGTCTTGAGTCCAACCCGGTAAGACA
CGACTTATCGCCACTGGCAGCAGCCACTGGTAACAGGATTAGCAGAGCGAGGTATGTAGGCGGTGCTACA
GAGTTCTTGAAGTGGTGGCCTAACTACGGCTACACTAGAAGAACAGTATTTGGTATCTGCGCTCTGCTGA
AGCCAGTTACCTTCGGAAAAAGAGTTGGTAGCTCTTGATCCGGCAAACAAACCACCGCTGGTAGCGGTGG
TTTTTTTGTTTGCAAGCAGCAGATTACGCGCAGAAAAAAAGGATCTCAAGAAGATCCTTTGATCTTTTCT
ACGGGGTCTGACGCTCAGTGGAACGAAAACTCACGTTAAGGGATTTTGGTCATGAGATTATCAAAAAGGA
TCTTCACCTAGATCCTTTTAAATTAAAAATGAAGTTTTAAATCAATCTAAAGTATATATGAGTAAACTTG
GTCTGACAGTTACCAATGCTTAATCAGTGAGGCACCTATCTCAGCGATCTGTCTATTTCGTTCATCCATA
GTTGCCTGACTCCCCGTCGTGTAGATAACTACGATACGGGAGGGCTTACCATCTGGCCCCAGTGCTGCAA
TGATACCGCGAGACCCACGCTCACCGGCTCCAGATTTATCAGCAATAAACCAGCCAGCCGGAAGGGCCGA
GCGCAGAAGTGGTCCTGCAACTTTATCCGCCTCCATCCAGTCTATTAATTGTTGCCGGGAAGCTAGAGTA
AGTAGTTCGCCAGTTAATAGTTTGCGCAACGTTGTTGCCATTGCTACAGGCATCGTGGTGTCACGCTCGT
CGTTTGGTATGGCTTCATTCAGCTCCGGTTCCCAACGATCAAGGCGAGTTACATGATCCCCCATGTTGTG
CAAAAAAGCGGTTAGCTCCTTCGGTCCTCCGATCGTTGTCAGAAGTAAGTTGGCCGCAGTGTTATCACTC
ATGGTTATGGCAGCACTGCATAATTCTCTTACTGTCATGCCATCCGTAAGATGCTTTTCTGTGACTGGTG
AGTACTCAACCAAGTCATTCTGAGAATAGTGTATGCGGCGACCGAGTTGCTCTTGCCCGGCGTCAATACG
GGATAATACCGCGCCACATAGCAGAACTTTAAAAGTGCTCATCATTGGAAAACGTTCTTCGGGGCGAAAA
CTCTCAAGGATCTTACCGCTGTTGAGATCCAGTTCGATGTAACCCACTCGTGCACCCAACTGATCTTCAG
CATCTTTTACTTTCACCAGCGTTTCTGGGTGAGCAAAAACAGGAAGGCAAAATGCCGCAAAAAAGGGAAT
AAGGGCGACACGGAAATGTTGAATACTCATACTCTTCCTTTTTCAATATTATTGAAGCATTTATCAGGGT
TATTGTCTCATGAGCGGATACATATTTGAATGTATTTAGAAAAATAAACAAATAGGGGTTCCGCGCACAT
TTCCCCGAAAAGTGCCACCTGACGTCGACGGATCGGGAGATCTCCCGATCCCCTATGGTGCACTCTCAGT
ACAATCTGCTCTGATGCCGCATAGTTAAGCCAGTATCTGCTCCCTGCTTGTGTGTTGGAGGTCGCTGAGT
AGTGCGCGAGCAAAATTTAAGCTACAACAAGGCAAGGCTTGACCGACAATTGCATGAAGAATCTGCTTAG
GGTTAGGCGTTTTGCGCTGCTTCGCGATGTACGGGCCAGATATACGCGTT
Features (pLannotate 1.2.2; 24 found; start..end, strand, type, name):
      1..380     +  enhancer       CMV enhancer: human cytomegalovirus immediate early enhancer
    381..584     +  promoter       CMV promoter: human cytomegalovirus (CMV) immediate early promoter
    580..613     +  LTR            5' LTR (truncated) (fragment): truncated 5' long terminal repeat (LTR) from HIV-1
    629..647     +  promoter       T7 promoter: promoter for bacteriophage T7 RNA polymerase
    678..695     +  protein_bind   attB1 (fragment): mutant version of attB; core recombination site for the Gateway® BP reaction BP Clonase™
    704..3415    +  CDS            TLR3: TLR3_HUMAN - Experimental evidence at protein level: Swiss-Prot protein existence level 1. Key component of innate and adaptive immunity. TLRs (Toll- like receptors) control host immune response against pathogens through recognition of molecular patterns specific to microorganisms. TLR3 is a nucleotide-sensing TLR which is activated by double-stranded RNA, a sign of viral infection. Acts via the adapter TRIF/TICAM1, leading to NF-kappa-B activation, IRF3 nuclear translocation, cytokine secretion and the inflammatory response. From Homo sapiens (Human).
   3423..3440    -  protein_bind   attB2 (fragment): mutant version of attB; core recombination site for the Gateway® BP reaction BP Clonase™
   3452..3478    +  CDS            3xHA (fragment): three tandem HA epitope tags
   3509..4022    +  CDS            Nluc (fragment): NanoLuc® luciferase human codon-optimized
   4108..4156    +  polyA_signal   HSV TK poly(A) signal: herpes simplex virus thymidine kinase polyadenylation signal (Cole and Stacy, 1985)
   4247..4263    -  polyA_signal   bGH poly(A) signal (fragment): bovine growth hormone polyadenylation signal
   4358..4786    +  rep_origin     f1 ori (sequence partly withheld): f1 bacteriophage origin of replication; arrow indicates direction of (+) strand synthesis
   4800..5129    +  promoter       SV40 promoter: SV40 enhancer and early promoter
   5196..5987    +  CDS            neo: KKA2_KLEPN - Also known as kan, nptII. Experimental evidence at protein level: Swiss-Prot protein existence level 1. Resistance to kanamycin, neomycin, paromomycin, ribostamycin, butirosin and gentamicin B. From Klebsiella pneumoniae.
   6013..6171    +  CDS            ble (fragment): BLE_KLEPN - Experimental evidence at protein level: Swiss-Prot protein existence level 1. Binding protein with a strong affinity to the bleomycin family of antibiotics. Binds to CL990; an antimitotic-antibiotic compound. From Klebsiella pneumoniae.
   6166..6287    +  polyA_signal   SV40 poly(A) signal: SV40 polyadenylation signal
   6360..6376    -  protein_bind   lac operator: The lac repressor binds to the lac operator to inhibit transcription in E. coli. This inhibition can be relieved by adding lactose or isopropyl-β-D-thiogalactopyranoside (IPTG). lac repressor encoded by lacI
   6384..6414    -  promoter       lac promoter: promoter for the E. coli lac operon
   6429..6450    -  protein_bind   CAP binding site: CAP binding activates transcription in the presence of cAMP. E. coli catabolite activator protein
   6463..6555    -  CDS            lacI (fragment): lac repressor; lacI; The lac repressor binds to the lac operator to inhibit transcription in E. coli. This inhibition can be relieved by adding lactose or isopropyl-β-D-thiogalactopyranoside (IPTG).
   6738..7326    -  rep_origin     ori: high-copy-number ColE1/pMB1/pBR322/pUC origin of replication
   7497..8357    -  CDS            AmpR: β-lactamase; bla; confers resistance to ampicillin, carbenicillin, and related antibiotics
   8358..8462    -  promoter       AmpR promoter: bla
   8521..8573    -  misc_feature   bom (fragment): basis of mobility region from pBR322
