[The description below was written by a language model from this plasmid's Addgene catalogue record and pLannotate feature annotations shown in this document.]
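Description:
pDEST26-hTLR3-Nluc is a mammalian expression plasmid of about 8.7 kb, built on a pDEST26-type Gateway destination backbone, that expresses human Toll-like receptor 3 (TLR3, also called CD283) fused at its C terminus to NanoLuc luciferase. It is propagated in E. coli through a high-copy ColE1/pUC-type origin with ampicillin selection from the β-lactamase gene. An f1 origin is also present, along with small annotated remnants of lac regulatory sequence and the pBR322 bom region.

The TLR3 coding sequence sits between attB1 and attB2 sites, the scars left by Gateway recombination, and lies downstream of the human CMV immediate-early enhancer and promoter. A T7 promoter is located between the CMV promoter and attB1. After attB2 the annotation shows a short fragment matching an HA epitope tag, followed by the human codon-optimised Nluc sequence; the HA segment is not mentioned in the catalogue entry, which lists only the NanoLuc fusion. An HSV thymidine kinase polyadenylation signal follows the cassette. A separate unit, in which the SV40 enhancer/early promoter drives the neo gene ahead of an SV40 poly(A) signal, should allow G418 selection of stably transfected mammalian cells. The very short hits to an HIV-1 LTR, the bGH poly(A) signal and ble are probably annotation artefacts or backbone remnants.

TLR3 is a sensor of double-stranded RNA that signals through the TRIF adaptor to activate NF-κB and IRF3. The stated purpose is simply expression of the human protein in mammalian cells. A NanoLuc fusion of this kind gives a luminescent readout of the tagged receptor and can act as a donor in bioluminescence-based interaction assays, although the record does not name a specific application.
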