Addgene plasmid #197638: pDEST26-hTLR3-Nluc
Purpose: Human CD283 protein expression in mammalian cells
Depositing lab: Haian Fu. Depositing organization: Emory University.
Backbone
  Vector backbone: pDest26
  Vector type: Mammalian Expression
Growth in bacteria
  Bacterial resistance: Ampicillin, 100 μg/mL
  Growth temperature: 37°C
  Growth strain: DH5alpha
  Copy number: High Copy
Gene/Insert
  Gene/Insert name: TLR3 (alt name: CD283; IIAE2; IMD83)
  Species: H. sapiens (human)
  Entrez Gene: TLR3 (a.k.a. CD283, IIAE2, IMD83)
  Tag / fusion protein: NanoLuciferase (C terminal on insert)
  Cloning method: Gateway Cloning
Terms and licenses: Academic/Nonprofit Terms; Industry Terms: Not Available to Industry
How to cite: pDEST26-hTLR3-Nluc was a gift from Haian Fu (Addgene plasmid # 197638 ; http://n2t.net/addgene:197638 ; RRID:Addgene_197638)
